Addgene plasmid #113175: pAW152
Purpose: E. coli expression vector for untagged E. coli Cas1 K12E + Cas2
Depositing lab: Jennifer Doudna. Depositing organization: University of California, Berkeley. Publication: Structures of the CRISPR genome integration complex. Wright AV, Liu JJ, Knott GJ, Doxzen KW, Nogales E, Doudna JA. Science. 2017 Sep 15;357(6356):1113-1118. doi: 10.1126/science.aao0679. Epub 2017 Jul 20. PubMed 28729350.
Backbone
  Vector backbone: pCDF1b
  Backbone size w/o insert (bp): 4000
  Total vector size (bp): 4728
  Vector type: Bacterial Expression
Growth in bacteria
  Bacterial resistance: Streptomycin, 50 μg/mL
  Growth temperature: 37°C
  Growth strain: DH5alpha
  Copy number: Low Copy
Gene/Insert 1
  Gene/Insert name: Cas1
  Species: E. coli
  Insert size (bp): 924
  Mutation: K12E
Gene/Insert 2
  Gene/Insert name: Cas2
  Species: E. coli
  Insert size (bp): 285
Terms and licenses: Academic/Nonprofit Terms; Industry Terms: Not Available to Industry
How to cite: pAW152 was a gift from Jennifer Doudna (Addgene plasmid # 113175 ; http://n2t.net/addgene:113175 ; RRID:Addgene_113175)
