[The description below was written by a language model from this plasmid's Addgene catalogue record and pLannotate feature annotations shown in this document.]
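Description:
pAW152 is a bacterial expression plasmid built on the pCDF1b backbone for co-producing untagged E. coli Cas1 carrying the K12E substitution together with E. coli Cas2. The 4,728 bp plasmid replicates from the CloDF13 (CDF) origin, which is recorded as low copy and is compatible with other common origin types, so it can be maintained alongside additional plasmids in the same cell. Selection relies on the aadA aminoglycoside adenylyltransferase gene (SmR), here driven by the AmpR (bla) promoter, which confers resistance to streptomycin and spectinomycin.

The expression cassette is a standard T7lac arrangement. A T7 promoter spanning the sequence origin is followed directly by a lac operator and the T7 gene 10 ribosome binding site. Downstream lie the cas1 (ygbT) open reading frame and, after a short gap, the cas2 (ygbF) open reading frame, with a T7 terminator closing the unit. The two genes therefore appear to be transcribed as a single bicistronic message. No separate ribosome binding site for cas2 is annotated. A lacI gene with its own promoter on the opposite strand supplies lac repressor, making expression IPTG-inducible in hosts that provide T7 RNA polymerase. Fragments of the S-Tag and a SET1-like sequence are annotated after cas2. These are probably backbone remnants, since the record describes both proteins as untagged, and the short TcR fragments and CAP binding site flanking lacI are probably also backbone-derived.

Cas1 and Cas2 form the complex that integrates new spacers into CRISPR arrays. The plasmid was deposited with structural work on the CRISPR genome integration complex, but the record does not state the functional rationale for the K12E mutation.
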