Features (pLannotate 1.2.2; 16 found; start..end, strand, type, name):
      3..27      +  protein_bind   lac operator: The lac repressor binds to the lac operator to inhibit transcription in E. coli. This inhibition can be relieved by adding lactose or isopropyl-β-D-thiogalactopyranoside (IPTG). lac repressor encoded by lacI
     42..64      +  RBS            RBS: efficient ribosome binding site from bacteriophage T7 gene 10 (Olins and Rangwala, 1989)
     77..991     +  CDS            ygbT: CAS1_ECOLI - Also known as cas1. Experimental evidence at protein level: Swiss-Prot protein existence level 1. CRISPR (clustered regularly interspaced short palindromic repeat), is an adaptive immune system that provides protection against mobile genetic elements (viruses, transposable elements and conjugative plasmids) (PubMed:21255106, PubMed:24920831, PubMed:24793649). CRISPR clusters contain sequences complementary to antecedent mobile elements and target invading nucleic acids. CRISPR clusters are transcribed and processed into CRISPR RNA (crRNA). The Cas1-Cas2 complex is involved in CRIS
   1007..1288    +  CDS            ygbF (sequence withheld): CAS2_ECOLI - Also known as cas2. Experimental evidence at protein level: Swiss-Prot protein existence level 1. CRISPR (clustered regularly interspaced short palindromic repeat), is an adaptive immune system that provides protection against mobile genetic elements (viruses, transposable elements and conjugative plasmids) (PubMed:21255106, PubMed:24920831, PubMed:24793649). CRISPR clusters contain sequences complementary to antecedent mobile elements and target invading nucleic acids. CRISPR clusters are transcribed and processed into CRISPR RNA (crRNA). The Cas1-Cas2 complex is involved in CRIS
   1313..1354    +  CDS            S-Tag (fragment): affinity and epitope tag derived from pancreatic ribonuclease A
   1384..1401    +  CDS            SET1 (fragment): solubility-enhancement tag derived from T7 phage gene 10B
   1409..1456    +  terminator     T7 terminator: transcription terminator for bacteriophage T7 RNA polymerase
   1627..2418    -  CDS            SmR: aminoglycoside adenylyltransferase (Murphy, 1985); aadA; confers resistance to spectinomycin and streptomycin
   2419..2510    -  promoter       AmpR promoter: bla
   2558..3296    -  rep_origin     CloDF13 ori: Plasmids containing the CloDF13 (CDF) origin of replication can be propagated in E. coli cells that contain additional plasmids with compatible origins.
   3393..3457    -  CDS            TcR (fragment): tetracycline efflux protein; tet; confers resistance to tetracycline
   3472..3493    -  protein_bind   CAP binding site: CAP binding activates transcription in the presence of cAMP. E. coli catabolite activator protein
   3506..4588    -  CDS            lacI: lac repressor; lacI; The lac repressor binds to the lac operator to inhibit transcription in E. coli. This inhibition can be relieved by adding lactose or isopropyl-β-D-thiogalactopyranoside (IPTG).
   4589..4666    -  promoter       lacI promoter: lacI
   4674..4709    -  CDS            TcR (fragment): tetracycline efflux protein; tet; confers resistance to tetracycline
   4712..2       +  promoter       T7 promoter (across the origin): promoter for bacteriophage T7 RNA polymerase
>Addgene plasmid #113175 | pAW152 | addgene full sequence | sequence record 217607 | Addgene NGS Result
GGGGAATTGTGAGCGGATAACAATTCCCCTGTAGAAATAATTTTGTTTAACTTTAATAAGGAGATATACC
ATGGCGATGACCTGGCTTCCCCTTAATCCCATTCCACTCGAAGATCGCGTCTCCATGATCTTTCTGCAAT
ATGGGCAGATCGATGTAATAGATGGCGCGTTTGTACTTATCGACAAGACAGGGATCCGCACTCATATTCC
TGTTGGCTCGGTTGCCTGCATCATGCTGGAACCTGGTACACGGGTTTCGCATGCAGCTGTACGCCTGGCT
GCGCAAGTTGGAACATTGTTGGTATGGGTGGGGGAAGCGGGCGTTCGTGTTTATGCTTCTGGTCAGCCTG
GAGGTGCGCGTTCAGATAAGCTGCTCTATCAGGCAAAACTTGCTCTGGATGAAGATTTGCGTCTGAAGGT
CGTACGTAAAATGTTTGAACTTCGGTTTGGAGAACCTGCGCCTGCCCGGCGCTCCGTAGAGCAACTCAGA
GGTATAGAAGGCAGTCGCGTGCGGGCAACCTACGCACTTCTGGCGAAGCAATACGGCGTGACATGGAATG
GACGTCGCTACGATCCGAAAGACTGGGAAAAGGGCGATACGATCAACCAATGCATTAGCGCTGCAACTTC
CTGTTTATACGGCGTAACTGAAGCGGCGATACTTGCAGCTGGTTATGCACCAGCTATTGGGTTTGTGCAT
ACAGGAAAGCCTCTTTCCTTTGTTTACGATATTGCAGACATCATTAAATTTGACACTGTTGTACCGAAAG
CTTTTGAGATAGCGCGTCGTAACCCTGGTGAGCCGGACCGGGAAGTCCGTTTGGCGTGCAGGGATATTTT
TCGCAGTAGTAAAACATTAGCCAAATTGATTCCGCTTATAGAGGACGTGCTTGCCGCTGGAGAAATACAA
CCGCCGGCCCCACCTGAAGATGCACAGCCTGTTGCCATTCCGCTTCCTGTTTCACTGGGAGATGCAGGCC
ATCGCTCGAGCTGAAGGAGATATACC
[282 nt withheld, positions 1007-1288]
TGAGCGGCCGCACTCGAGTCTGGTAAAGAAACCGCTGCTGCGAAATTTGAACGCCAGCACATGGACTCGT
CTACTAGCGCAGCTTAATTAACCTAGGCTGCTGCCACCGCTGAGCAATAACTAGCATAACCCCTTGGGGC
CTCTAAACGGGTCTTGAGGGGTTTTTTGCTGAAACCTCAGGCATTTGAGAAGCACACGGTCACACTGCTT
CCGGTAGTCAATAAACCGGTAAACCAGCAATAGACATAAGCGGCTATTTAACGACCCTGCCCTGAACCGA
CGACCGGGTCATCGTGGCCGGATCTTGCGGCCCCTCGGCTTGAACGAATTGTTAGACATTATTTGCCGAC
TACCTTGGTGATCTCGCCTTTCACGTAGTGGACAAATTCTTCCAACTGATCTGCGCGCGAGGCCAAGCGA
TCTTCTTCTTGTCCAAGATAAGCCTGTCTAGCTTCAAGTATGACGGGCTGATACTGGGCCGGCAGGCGCT
CCATTGCCCAGTCGGCAGCGACATCCTTCGGCGCGATTTTGCCGGTTACTGCGCTGTACCAAATGCGGGA
CAACGTAAGCACTACATTTCGCTCATCGCCAGCCCAGTCGGGCGGCGAGTTCCATAGCGTTAAGGTTTCA
TTTAGCGCCTCAAATAGATCCTGTTCAGGAACCGGATCAAAGAGTTCCTCCGCCGCTGGACCTACCAAGG
CAACGCTATGTTCTCTTGCTTTTGTCAGCAAGATAGCCAGATCAATGTCGATCGTGGCTGGCTCGAAGAT
ACCTGCAAGAATGTCATTGCGCTGCCATTCTCCAAATTGCAGTTCGCGCTTAGCTGGATAACGCCACGGA
ATGATGTCGTCGTGCACAACAATGGTGACTTCTACAGCGCGGAGAATCTCGCTCTCTCCAGGGGAAGCCG
AAGTTTCCAAAAGGTCGTTGATCAAAGCTCGCCGCGTTGTTTCATCAAGCCTTACGGTCACCGTAACCAG
CAAATCAATATCACTGTGTGGCTTCAGGCCGCCATCCACTGCGGAGCCGTACAAATGTACGGCCAGCAAC
GTCGGTTCGAGATGGCGCTCGATGACGCCAACTACCTCTGATAGTTGAGTCGATACTTCGGCGATCACCG
CTTCCCTCATACTCTTCCTTTTTCAATATTATTGAAGCATTTATCAGGGTTATTGTCTCATGAGCGGATA
CATATTTGAATGTATTTAGAAAAATAAACAAATAGCTAGCTCACTCGGTCGCTACGCTCCGGGCGTGAGA
CTGCGGCGGGCGCTGCGGACACATACAAAGTTACCCACAGATTCCGTGGATAAGCAGGGGACTAACATGT
GAGGCAAAACAGCAGGGCCGCGCCGGTGGCGTTTTTCCATAGGCTCCGCCCTCCTGCCAGAGTTCACATA
AACAGACGCTTTTCCGGTGCATCTGTGGGAGCCGTGAGGCTCAACCATGAATCTGACAGTACGGGCGAAA
CCCGACAGGACTTAAAGATCCCCACCGTTTCCGGCGGGTCGCTCCCTCTTGCGCTCTCCTGTTCCGACCC
TGCCGTTTACCGGATACCTGTTCCGCCTTTCTCCCTTACGGGAAGTGTGGCGCTTTCTCATAGCTCACAC
ACTGGTATCTCGGCTCGGTGTAGGTCGTTCGCTCCAAGCTGGGCTGTAAGCAAGAACTCCCCGTTCAGCC
CGACTGCTGCGCCTTATCCGGTAACTGTTCACTTGAGTCCAACCCGGAAAAGCACGGTAAAACGCCACTG
GCAGCAGCCATTGGTAACTGGGAGTTCGCAGAGGATTTGTTTAGCTAAACACGCGGTTGCTCTTGAAGTG
TGCGCCAAAGTCCGGCTACACTGGAAGGACAGATTTGGTTGCTGTGCTCTGCGAAAGCCAGTTACCACGG
TTAAGCAGTTCCCCAACTGACTTAACCTTCGATCAAACCACCTCCCCAGGTGGTTTTTTCGTTTACAGGG
CAAAAGATTACGCGCAGAAAAAAAGGATCTCAAGAAGATCCTTTGATCTTTTCTACTGAACCGCTCTAGA
TTTCAGTGCAATTTATCTCTTCAAATGTAGCACCTGAAGTCAGCCCCATACGATATAAGTTGTAATTCTC
ATGTTAGTCATGCCCCGCGCCCACCGGAAGGAGCTGACTGGGTTGAAGGCTCTCAAGGGCATCGGTCGAG
ATCCCGGTGCCTAATGAGTGAGCTAACTTACATTAATTGCGTTGCGCTCACTGCCCGCTTTCCAGTCGGG
AAACCTGTCGTGCCAGCTGCATTAATGAATCGGCCAACGCGCGGGGAGAGGCGGTTTGCGTATTGGGCGC
CAGGGTGGTTTTTCTTTTCACCAGTGAGACGGGCAACAGCTGATTGCCCTTCACCGCCTGGCCCTGAGAG
AGTTGCAGCAAGCGGTCCACGCTGGTTTGCCCCAGCAGGCGAAAATCCTGTTTGATGGTGGTTAACGGCG
GGATATAACATGAGCTGTCTTCGGTATCGTCGTATCCCACTACCGAGATGTCCGCACCAACGCGCAGCCC
GGACTCGGTAATGGCGCGCATTGCGCCCAGCGCCATCTGATCGTTGGCAACCAGCATCGCAGTGGGAACG
ATGCCCTCATTCAGCATTTGCATGGTTTGTTGAAAACCGGACATGGCACTCCAGTCGCCTTCCCGTTCCG
CTATCGGCTGAATTTGATTGCGAGTGAGATATTTATGCCAGCCAGCCAGACGCAGACGCGCCGAGACAGA
ACTTAATGGGCCCGCTAACAGCGCGATTTGCTGGTGACCCAATGCGACCAGATGCTCCACGCCCAGTCGC
GTACCGTCTTCATGGGAGAAAATAATACTGTTGATGGGTGTCTGGTCAGAGACATCAAGAAATAACGCCG
GAACATTAGTGCAGGCAGCTTCCACAGCAATGGCATCCTGGTCATCCAGCGGATAGTTAATGATCAGCCC
ACTGACGCGTTGCGCGAGAAGATTGTGCACCGCCGCTTTACAGGCTTCGACGCCGCTTCGTTCTACCATC
GACACCACCACGCTGGCACCCAGTTGATCGGCGCGAGATTTAATCGCCGCGACAATTTGCGACGGCGCGT
GCAGGGCCAGACTGGAGGTGGCAACGCCAATCAGCAACGACTGTTTGCCCGCCAGTTGTTGTGCCACGCG
GTTGGGAATGTAATTCAGCTCCGCCATCGCCGCTTCCACTTTTTCCCGCGTTTTCGCAGAAACGTGGCTG
GCCTGGTTCACCACGCGGGAAACGGTCTGATAAGAGACACCGGCATACTCTGCGACATCGTATAACGTTA
CTGGTTTCACATTCACCACCCTGAATTGACTCTCTTCCGGGCGCTATCATGCCATACCGCGAAAGGTTTT
GCGCCATTCGATGGTGTCCGGGATCTCGACGCTCTCCCTTATGCGACTCCTGCATTAGGAAATTAATACG
ACTCACTATA
